Addgene plasmid #217165: pCMV-Mariner-6_AMi
Purpose: Mammalian expression vector for expression of Mariner-6_Ami transposase (CMV promoter)
Depositing lab: Haoyi Wang. Depositing organization: Institute of Zoology, Chinese Academy of Sciences. Publication: Heterologous survey of 130 DNA transposons in human cells highlights their functional divergence and expands the genome engineering toolbox. Zhang T, Tan S, Tang N, Li Y, Zhang C, Sun J, Guo Y, Gao H, Cai Y, Sun W, Wang C, Fu L, Ma H, Wu Y, Hu X, Zhang X, Gee P, Yan W, Zhao Y, Chen Q, Guo B, Wang H, Zhang YE. Cell. 2024 Jul 11;187(14):3741-3760.e30. doi: 10.1016/j.cell.2024.05.007. Epub 2024 Jun 5. PubMed 38843831.
Backbone
  Vector backbone: pCMV
  Vector type: Mammalian Expression
Growth in bacteria
  Bacterial resistance: Ampicillin, 100 μg/mL
  Growth temperature: 37°C
  Growth strain: DH5alpha
  Copy number: High Copy
Gene/Insert
  Gene/Insert name: Mariner-6_AMi transposase
  Species: Synthetic
  Cloning method: Restriction Enzyme; 5′ cloning site Unknown (unknown if destroyed); 3′ cloning site Unknown (unknown if destroyed)
Terms and licenses: Academic/Nonprofit Terms; Industry Terms: Not Available to Industry
How to cite: pCMV-Mariner-6_AMi was a gift from Haoyi Wang (Addgene plasmid # 217165 ; http://n2t.net/addgene:217165 ; RRID:Addgene_217165)
