[The description below was written by a language model from this plasmid's Addgene catalogue record and pLannotate feature annotations shown in this document.]
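Description:
pCMV-Mariner-6_AMi is a 5,864-nt mammalian expression plasmid built on a pCMV backbone to produce the Mariner-6_AMi transposase, a synthetic coding sequence for a mariner-family DNA transposon enzyme. It is maintained in E. coli as a high-copy plasmid through a ColE1/pUC-type origin and selected with ampicillin via the β-lactamase gene under its own bla promoter. An f1 origin is also present, which in principle allows single-stranded DNA production. Leftover backbone elements include a lac promoter/operator with a CAP binding site, a lacI fragment and a bom fragment.

The expression cassette starts with the human cytomegalovirus immediate-early enhancer and promoter and ends with the bovine growth hormone polyadenylation signal. A T7 promoter lies upstream of the insert region and a reverse-oriented SP6 promoter lies downstream, which could serve for in vitro transcription or as sequencing primer sites. The automated annotation does not label the transposase itself. The roughly 1.4 kb unannotated interval between the T7 and SP6 promoters is where the insert presumably lies, and the record gives the cloning sites as unknown. A short hit to a truncated HIV-1 5' LTR next to the CMV promoter is only a small fragment, so it does not indicate a lentiviral vector. Downstream, an SV40 early promoter is followed only by a fragment of the ble (bleomycin-family resistance) gene and an SV40 poly(A) signal, so a functional mammalian selection marker does not appear to be present.

The plasmid comes from a survey of 130 DNA transposons tested in human cells for genome engineering. It is used to supply the transposase in mammalian cells, presumably alongside a separate donor carrying the matching transposon ends, although the record does not describe that partner.
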