Features (pLannotate 1.2.2; 19 found; start..end, strand, type, name):
      1..380     +  enhancer       CMV enhancer: human cytomegalovirus immediate early enhancer
    381..584     +  promoter       CMV promoter: human cytomegalovirus (CMV) immediate early promoter
    580..613     +  LTR            5' LTR (truncated) (fragment): truncated 5' long terminal repeat (LTR) from HIV-1
    629..647     +  promoter       T7 promoter: promoter for bacteriophage T7 RNA polymerase
   2052..2070    -  promoter       SP6 promoter: promoter for bacteriophage SP6 RNA polymerase
   2096..2320    +  polyA_signal   bGH poly(A) signal: bovine growth hormone polyadenylation signal
   2324..2345    +  promoter       SV40 promoter (fragment): SV40 enhancer and early promoter
   2366..2794    +  rep_origin     f1 ori (sequence partly withheld): f1 bacteriophage origin of replication; arrow indicates direction of (+) strand synthesis
   2808..3137    +  promoter       SV40 promoter: SV40 enhancer and early promoter
   3150..3308    +  CDS            ble (fragment): BLE_KLEPN - Experimental evidence at protein level: Swiss-Prot protein existence level 1. Binding protein with a strong affinity to the bleomycin family of antibiotics. Binds to CL990; an antimitotic-antibiotic compound. From Klebsiella pneumoniae.
   3303..3424    +  polyA_signal   SV40 poly(A) signal: SV40 polyadenylation signal
   3497..3513    -  protein_bind   lac operator: The lac repressor binds to the lac operator to inhibit transcription in E. coli. This inhibition can be relieved by adding lactose or isopropyl-β-D-thiogalactopyranoside (IPTG). lac repressor encoded by lacI
   3521..3551    -  promoter       lac promoter: promoter for the E. coli lac operon
   3566..3587    -  protein_bind   CAP binding site: CAP binding activates transcription in the presence of cAMP. E. coli catabolite activator protein
   3600..3692    -  CDS            lacI (fragment): lac repressor; lacI; The lac repressor binds to the lac operator to inhibit transcription in E. coli. This inhibition can be relieved by adding lactose or isopropyl-β-D-thiogalactopyranoside (IPTG).
   3875..4463    -  rep_origin     ori: high-copy-number ColE1/pMB1/pBR322/pUC origin of replication
   4634..5494    -  CDS            AmpR: β-lactamase; bla; confers resistance to ampicillin, carbenicillin, and related antibiotics
   5495..5599    -  promoter       AmpR promoter: bla
   5658..5710    -  misc_feature   bom (fragment): basis of mobility region from pBR322
>Addgene plasmid #217165 | pCMV-Mariner-6_AMi | addgene full sequence | sequence record 443172 | Addgene NGS Result
GACATTGATTATTGACTAGTTATTAATAGTAATCAATTACGGGGTCATTAGTTCATAGCCCATATATGGA
GTTCCGCGTTACATAACTTACGGTAAATGGCCCGCCTGGCTGACCGCCCAACGACCCCCGCCCATTGACG
TCAATAATGACGTATGTTCCCATAGTAACGCCAATAGGGACTTTCCATTGACGTCAATGGGTGGAGTATT
TACGGTAAACTGCCCACTTGGCAGTACATCAAGTGTATCATATGCCAAGTACGCCCCCTATTGACGTCAA
TGACGGTAAATGGCCCGCCTGGCATTATGCCCAGTACATGACCTTATGGGACTTTCCTACTTGGCAGTAC
ATCTACGTATTAGTCATCGCTATTACCATGGTGATGCGGTTTTGGCAGTACATCAATGGGCGTGGATAGC
GGTTTGACTCACGGGGATTTCCAAGTCTCCACCCCATTGACGTCAATGGGAGTTTGTTTTGGCACCAAAA
TCAACGGGACTTTCCAAAATGTCGTAACAACTCCGCCCCATTGACGCAAATGGGCGGTAGGCGTGTACGG
TGGGAGGTCTATATAAGCAGAGCTCTCTGGCTAACTAGAGAACCCACTGCTTACTGGCTTATCGAAATTA
ATACGACTCACTATAGGGAGACCCAAGCTTGGTACCGAGCTCGGATCCACTAGTAACGGCCGCCAGTGTG
CTGGAATTCGCCGCCACCATGCCGAAACGCAAGAGCTATACCTTCGATTTTAAGCTGAGCGTGATCGACT
ATGCGAAAAAACATGGCAACCGTGCAGCGGGTCGTGAATTTAGCGTGGATGAAAAAAGCGTGCGCGAATG
GCGCAAAGAAGAAGATATCCTGAAAACCCTGAACCCTCGTAAACGTGCGCGTCGTGGCAAACATTGTAAA
TGGCCGACCCTGGAAGCGAACCTGAAAGAATGGGTGGTGGCGCAGCGTGAAAGCAACAAGGTGGTGAGCA
CCATTGCCATTCGTCAGAAGGCCCGCGTTATGGCCAACGAAATGAAGATTACCGATTTTGGCGGCGGTTG
CAACTGGGTGCATAAATTCATGCATCGCAACAACCTGGCAGTTCGTAGCCGTACCACCGTTGGTCAAAAG
CTGCCGGACGATTGGGAAGAGAAGCTGACCAAATTTCGCGATTTCGTGCGCAAAGAGTGTCGCGTGCACA
ATCTGTGTCCGGCCGATATTATTAACATGGACGAGGTGCCGATTAGCTTTGATGTGCCGGCGACCCGTAC
CGTTGATCAGCGTGGCAAGAAAACCATTGCGATCAGCACCACCGGTCATGAACGCACCAACTTCACCGTG
GTTTTAGCGTGTACCGCGAGCGGCGTGAAACTGAAACCTATGGTGATCTTTAAACGCGTGACCATGCCGC
GCGAAAAAATTCCTAACGGCGTGGCGGTGATCTGCAACAAAAAAGGCTGGATGAACGAAGATATCATGAA
GGAATGGACCGAGCGTTGCTTTCGTACTCGCCAAGGCGGTTTTTTTGCGCCTAAGAGCCTGCTGATCTTT
GATGCGATGGCGGCCCATAAACATAGCAGCGTGCAGAAACAGATTAACAAGGCCGGCGCGCACATCGCAG
TTATTCCTGGTGGTCTGACCTGTAAGCTGCAGCCTCTGGACATTAGCGTGAACCATAGCTTCAAATGCTT
TATGCGCAAGGAATGGGAAAAATGGATGAGCCAGGGCGTGCATTCATTTACCCCGAGCGGTAAACAACGC
CGCGCGACCTATACTGAAGTGTGCAACTGGATTGTGGCAGCGTGGCGTGCCGTTAAACCTAGCAGCATCA
TCAACGGCTTCTTTAAGGCGGGCATTCTGGATGGTGCGAGCGGTGAAGAAAGCGACTACACCGATAGCGA
AGATTATGCCGATGAACTGGACGATGCGGCGTTTGTGGACGCGTATTTCGGCGAAAGCAGCTATGATACC
GATTTTGAGGGCTTCCCGGCGAGCGAAAAAGAAGAGGCCCCTAACTGGGTGTAATGAGCGGCCGCTCGAG
CATGCATCTAGAGGGCCCTATTCTATAGTGTCACCTAAATGCTAGAGCTCGCTGATCAGCCTCGACTGTG
CCTTCTAGTTGCCAGCCATCTGTTGTTTGCCCCTCCCCCGTGCCTTCCTTGACCCTGGAAGGTGCCACTC
CCACTGTCCTTTCCTAATAAAATGAGGAAATTGCATCGCATTGTCTGAGTAGGTGTCATTCTATTCTGGG
GGGTGGGGTGGGGCAGGACAGCAAGGGGGAGGATTGGGAAGACAATAGCAGGCATGCTGGGGATGCGGTG
GGCTCTATGGCTTCTGAGGCGGAAAGAACCAGCTGGGGCTCTAGGGGGTATCCCC
[124 nt withheld, positions 2366-2489]
C
[91 nt withheld, positions 2491-2581]
A
[49 nt withheld, positions 2583-2631]
CCTTTGACGTTGGAGTCCACGTTCTTT
[37 nt withheld, positions 2659-2695]
ACCCTATCTCGGTCTATTCTTTTGATTTATAAGGGATTTTGCCGATTTCGGCCTATTGGTTAAAAAATGA
GCTGATTTAACAAAAATTTAACGCGAATTAATTCTGTGGAATGTGTGTCAGTTAGGGTGTGGAAAGTCCC
CAGGCTCCCCAGCAGGCAGAAGTATGCAAAGCATGCATCTCAATTAGTCAGCAACCAGGTGTGGAAAGTC
CCCAGGCTCCCCAGCAGGCAGAAGTATGCAAAGCATGCATCTCAATTAGTCAGCAACCATAGTCCCGCCC
CTAACTCCGCCCATCCCGCCCCTAACTCCGCCCAGTTCCGCCCATTCTCCGCCCCATGGCTGACTAATTT
TTTTTATTTATGCAGAGGCCGAGGCCGCCTCTGCCTCTGAGCTATTCCAGAAGTAGTGAGGAGGCTTTTT
TGGAGGCCTAGGCTTTTGCAAAAAGCTCCCCGAAATGACCGACCAAGCGACGCCCAACCTGCCATCACGA
GATTTCGATTCCACCGCCGCCTTCTATGAAAGGTTGGGCTTCGGAATCGTTTTCCGGGACGCCGGCTGGA
TGATCCTCCAGCGCGGGGATCTCATGCTGGAGTTCTTCGCCCACCCCAACTTGTTTATTGCAGCTTATAA
TGGTTACAAATAAAGCAATAGCATCACAAATTTCACAAATAAAGCATTTTTTTCACTGCATTCTAGTTGT
GGTTTGTCCAAACTCATCAATGTATCTTATCATGTCTGTATACCGTCGACCTCTAGCTAGAGCTTGGCGT
AATCATGGTCATAGCTGTTTCCTGTGTGAAATTGTTATCCGCTCACAATTCCACACAACATACGAGCCGG
AAGCATAAAGTGTAAAGCCTGGGGTGCCTAATGAGTGAGCTAACTCACATTAATTGCGTTGCGCTCACTG
CCCGCTTTCCAGTCGGGAAACCTGTCGTGCCAGCTGCATTAATGAATCGGCCAACGCGCGGGGAGAGGCG
GTTTGCGTATTGGGCGCTCTTCCGCTTCCTCGCTCACTGACTCGCTGCGCTCGGTCGTTCGGCTGCGGCG
AGCGGTATCAGCTCACTCAAAGGCGGTAATACGGTTATCCACAGAATCAGGGGATAACGCAGGAAAGAAC
ATGTGAGCAAAAGGCCAGCAAAAGGCCAGGAACCGTAAAAAGGCCGCGTTGCTGGCGTTTTTCCATAGGC
TCCGCCCCCCTGACGAGCATCACAAAAATCGACGCTCAAGTCAGAGGTGGCGAAACCCGACAGGACTATA
AAGATACCAGGCGTTTCCCCCTGGAAGCTCCCTCGTGCGCTCTCCTGTTCCGACCCTGCCGCTTACCGGA
TACCTGTCCGCCTTTCTCCCTTCGGGAAGCGTGGCGCTTTCTCATAGCTCACGCTGTAGGTATCTCAGTT
CGGTGTAGGTCGTTCGCTCCAAGCTGGGCTGTGTGCACGAACCCCCCGTTCAGCCCGACCGCTGCGCCTT
ATCCGGTAACTATCGTCTTGAGTCCAACCCGGTAAGACACGACTTATCGCCACTGGCAGCAGCCACTGGT
AACAGGATTAGCAGAGCGAGGTATGTAGGCGGTGCTACAGAGTTCTTGAAGTGGTGGCCTAACTACGGCT
ACACTAGAAGAACAGTATTTGGTATCTGCGCTCTGCTGAAGCCAGTTACCTTCGGAAAAAGAGTTGGTAG
CTCTTGATCCGGCAAACAAACCACCGCTGGTAGCGGTGGTTTTTTTGTTTGCAAGCAGCAGATTACGCGC
AGAAAAAAAGGATCTCAAGAAGATCCTTTGATCTTTTCTACGGGGTCTGACGCTCAGTGGAACGAAAACT
CACGTTAAGGGATTTTGGTCATGAGATTATCAAAAAGGATCTTCACCTAGATCCTTTTAAATTAAAAATG
AAGTTTTAAATCAATCTAAAGTATATATGAGTAAACTTGGTCTGACAGTTACCAATGCTTAATCAGTGAG
GCACCTATCTCAGCGATCTGTCTATTTCGTTCATCCATAGTTGCCTGACTCCCCGTCGTGTAGATAACTA
CGATACGGGAGGGCTTACCATCTGGCCCCAGTGCTGCAATGATACCGCGAGACCCACGCTCACCGGCTCC
AGATTTATCAGCAATAAACCAGCCAGCCGGAAGGGCCGAGCGCAGAAGTGGTCCTGCAACTTTATCCGCC
TCCATCCAGTCTATTAATTGTTGCCGGGAAGCTAGAGTAAGTAGTTCGCCAGTTAATAGTTTGCGCAACG
TTGTTGCCATTGCTACAGGCATCGTGGTGTCACGCTCGTCGTTTGGTATGGCTTCATTCAGCTCCGGTTC
CCAACGATCAAGGCGAGTTACATGATCCCCCATGTTGTGCAAAAAAGCGGTTAGCTCCTTCGGTCCTCCG
ATCGTTGTCAGAAGTAAGTTGGCCGCAGTGTTATCACTCATGGTTATGGCAGCACTGCATAATTCTCTTA
CTGTCATGCCATCCGTAAGATGCTTTTCTGTGACTGGTGAGTACTCAACCAAGTCATTCTGAGAATAGTG
TATGCGGCGACCGAGTTGCTCTTGCCCGGCGTCAATACGGGATAATACCGCGCCACATAGCAGAACTTTA
AAAGTGCTCATCATTGGAAAACGTTCTTCGGGGCGAAAACTCTCAAGGATCTTACCGCTGTTGAGATCCA
GTTCGATGTAACCCACTCGTGCACCCAACTGATCTTCAGCATCTTTTACTTTCACCAGCGTTTCTGGGTG
AGCAAAAACAGGAAGGCAAAATGCCGCAAAAAAGGGAATAAGGGCGACACGGAAATGTTGAATACTCATA
CTCTTCCTTTTTCAATATTATTGAAGCATTTATCAGGGTTATTGTCTCATGAGCGGATACATATTTGAAT
GTATTTAGAAAAATAAACAAATAGGGGTTCCGCGCACATTTCCCCGAAAAGTGCCACCTGACGTCGACGG
ATCGGGAGATCTCCCGATCCCCTATGGTGCACTCTCAGTACAATCTGCTCTGATGCCGCATAGTTAAGCC
AGTATCTGCTCCCTGCTTGTGTGTTGGAGGTCGCTGAGTAGTGCGCGAGCAAAATTTAAGCTACAACAAG
GCAAGGCTTGACCGACAATTGCATGAAGAATCTGCTTAGGGTTAGGCGTTTTGCGCTGCTTCGCGATGTA
CGGGCCAGATATACGCGTT
